>Addgene plasmid #50262 | pICH45131 | addgene full sequence | sequence record 497533 | Addgene NGS Result
CGGGGGGTTCGTGCACACAGCCCAGCTTGGAGCGAACGACCTACACCGAACTGAGATACCTACAGCGTGA
GCTATGAGAAAGCGCCACGCTTCCCGAAGGGAGAAAGGCGGACAGGTATCCGGTAAGCGGCAGGGTCGGA
ACAGGAGAGCGCACGAGGGAGCTTCCAGGGGGAAACGCCTGGTATCTTTATAGTCCTGTCGGGTTTCGCC
ACCTCTGACTTGAGCGTCGATTTTTGTGATGCTCGTCAGGGGGGCGGAGCCTATGGAAAAACGCCAGCAA
CGCGGCCTTTTTACGGTTCCTGGCCTTTTGCTGGCCTTTTGCTCACATGTTCTTTCCTGCGTTATCCCCT
GATTCTGTGGATAACCGTATTACCGCCTTTGAGTGAGCTGATACCGCTCGCCGCAGCCGAACGACCGAGC
GCAGCGAGTCAGTGAGCGAGGAAGCGGAAGAGCGCCCAATACGCAAACCGCCTCTCCCCGCGCGTTGGCC
GATTCATTAATCACTCTGTGGTCTCAGGAGTTGTTGCCGAAAACATTCAACAAAATCAATCAAAGGTATC
AGTTAATATCATTGTCGACGGTTTTATATTATTAACTTATGATCGTAAGAACTTCGTATCACTTTTTGTT
TCATCTAACTGCATTGTTTTACATAACATTGATATATATTTGTTTGGTAAGTGTTTCTAGTTTCACTTAA
AAACTTTGTAGTTTGGCGTTCGAAACAAACTTGATAAGAAAAAAAAGAAAATATTATTGAGAGCATGAAG
TGGATTGGAATTAAAGAAAACAAGGAAAAAGAAAAAAATAGATTGGAATAATTTCAAATATTTCTTTCCA
ATAATTCAAGCATTTATCTTTGAAAATTTCCCCAAAGTTTCTTTGTGTACAAATGACAAGTGTTTTCGTT
GCAGCTAAAGAATCTAGCAAAAGCTTATGGACTAGAGAGTGACACATAGGACAAGATAACGACAATCCCA
AAATCTCATAAGCCAATCACTAAACAGATACAGATACTTCACAGATAACAAACCTTACTCTTAACATTGC
TATAAAGTGGACGTATACCCCAACCATTTTCAATACTTGAGACCACGAAGTGGCTCTTCAGTGGACGAAA
GGGCCTCGTGATACGCCTATTTTTATAGGTTAATGTCATGATAATAATGGTTTCTTAGACGTCAGGTGGC
ACTTTTCGGGGAAATGTGCGCGGAACCCCTATTTGTTTATTTTTCTAAATACATTCAAATATGTATCCGC
TCATGAGACAATAACCCTGATAAATGCTTCAATAATATTGAAAAAGGAAGAGTATGCGCTCACGCAACTG
GTCCAGAACCTTGACCGAACGCAGCGGTGGTAACGGCGCAGTGGCGGTTTTCATGGCTTGTTATGACTGT
TTTTTTTTGGGGTACAGTCTATGCCTCGGGCATCCAAGCAGCAAGCGCGTTACGCCGTGGGTCGATGTTT
GATGTTATGGAGCAGCAACGATGTTACGCAGCAGGGCAGTCGCCCTAAAACAAAGTTAAACATCATGAGG
GAAGCGGTGATCGCCGAAGTATCGACTCAACTATCAGAGGTAGTTGGCGTCATCGAGCGCCATCTCGAAC
CGACGTTGCTGGCCGTACATTTGTACGGCTCCGCAGTGGATGGCGGCCTGAAGCCACACAGCGATATTGA
TTTGCTGGTTACGGTGACCGTAAGGCTTGATGAAACAACGCGGCGAGCTTTGATCAACGACCTTTTGGAA
ACTTCGGCTTCCCCTGGAGAGAGCGAGATTCTCCGCGCTGTAGAAGTCACCATTGTTGTGCACGACGACA
TCATTCCGTGGCGTTATCCAGCTAAGCGCGAACTGCAATTTGGAGAATGGCAGCGCAATGACATTCTTGC
AGGTATCTTCGAGCCAGCCACGATCGACATTGATCTGGCTATCTTGCTGACAAAAGCAAGAGAACATAGC
GTTGCCTTGGTAGGTCCAGCGGCGGAGGAACTCTTTGATCCGGTTCCTGAACAGGATCTATTTGAGGCGC
TAAATGAAACCTTAACGCTATGGAACTCGCCGCCCGACTGGGCTGGCGATGAGCGAAATGTAGTGCTTAC
GTTGTCCCGCATTTGGTACAGCGCAGTAACCGGCAAAATCGCGCCGAAGGATGTCGCTGCCGACTGGGCA
ATGGAGCGCCTGCCGGCCCAGTATCAGCCCGTCATACTTGAAGCTAGACAGGCTTATCTTGGACAAGAAG
AAGATCGCTTGGCCTCGCGCGCAGATCAGTTGGAAGAATTTGTCCATTACGTAAAAGGCGAGATCACCAA
GGTAGTCGGCAAATAACTGTCAGACCAAGTTTACTCATATATACTTTAGATTGATTTAAAACTTCATTTT
TAATTTAAAAGGATCTAGGTGAAGATCCTTTTTGATAATCTCATGACCAAAATCCCTTAACGTGAGTTTT
CGTTCCACTGAGCGTCAGACCCCGTAGAAAAGATCAAAGGATCTTCTTGAGATCCTTTTTTTCTGCGCGT
AATCTGCTGCTTGCAAACAAAAAAACCACCGCTACCAGCGGTGGTTTGTTTGCCGGATCAAGAGCTACCA
ACTCTTTTTCCGAAGGTAACTGGCTTCAGCAGAGCGCAGATACCAAATACTGTTCTTCTAGTGTAGCCGT
AGTTAGGCCACCACTTCAAGAACTCTGTAGCACCGCCTACATACCTCGCTCTGCTAATCCTGTTACCAGT
GGCTGCTGCCAGTGGCGATAAGTCGTGTCTTACCGGGTTGGACTCAAGACGATAGTTACCGGATAAGGCG
CAGCGGTCGGGCTGAA
Features (pLannotate 1.2.2; 7 found; start..end, strand, type, name):
    452..501     +  CDS            lacI (fragment): lac repressor; lacI; The lac repressor binds to the lac operator to inhibit transcription in E. coli. This inhibition can be relieved by adding lactose or isopropyl-β-D-thiogalactopyranoside (IPTG).
    734..754     +  rep_origin     R6K γ ori (fragment): γ replication origin from E. coli plasmid R6K; requires the R6K initiator protein pi for replication
   1209..1313    +  promoter       AmpR promoter: bla
   1304..1384    -  CDS            int (fragment): INT2_ECOLX - Protein inferred from homology: Swiss-Prot protein existence level 3. Putative integrase believed to be involved in the insertion of antibiotic resistance genes into plasmids and transposons. From Escherichia coli.
   1472..1528    +  CDS            GmR (fragment): gentamycin acetyltransferase; aacC1; confers resistance to gentamycin
   1535..2323    +  CDS            aadA: S3AD_ECOLX - Experimental evidence at protein level: Swiss-Prot protein existence level 1. Mediates bacterial resistance to the antibiotics streptomycin and spectinomycin. From Escherichia coli.
   2497..269     +  rep_origin     ori (across the origin): high-copy-number ColE1/pMB1/pBR322/pUC origin of replication
