[The description below was written by a language model from this plasmid's Addgene catalogue record and pLannotate feature annotations shown in this document.]
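Description:
pICH45131 is a level 0 promoter module from the Golden Gate Modular Cloning (MoClo) plant parts toolkit, built in the pICH41233 backbone and catalogued as a plant expression vector. In practice it is a small (about 2.8 kb) part-storage plasmid rather than a plasmid that drives expression itself. It is maintained in E. coli at high copy through a ColE1/pUC-type origin and selected with spectinomycin. Resistance comes from the aadA aminoglycoside adenylyltransferase gene, which sits downstream of a bla (AmpR) promoter.

The insert is the promoter of the Arabidopsis thaliana gene LHB1B2 (AT2g34420). Internal BsaI and BbsI (BpiI) recognition sites were removed by point mutation, so the sequence is "domesticated" for Type IIS assembly. The fragment was cloned into the backbone through BpiI sites that were destroyed in the process, and the depositor notes that it can be released again with BsaI. In a Golden Gate reaction, the released promoter is ligated in a defined order with other standard parts, such as coding sequences and terminators, to build a plant transcription unit in a higher-level acceptor vector. The specific fusion overhangs are not given in the record.

The automated feature table does not annotate the promoter insert itself. Beyond the origin, bla promoter and aadA, it reports only short fragment matches to lacI, the R6K γ origin, an integrase and a gentamicin resistance gene. These are most likely remnants of the backbone or the resistance cassette, or chance similarities, rather than functional elements.
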