Addgene plasmid #50262: pICH45131
Depositing lab: Sylvestre Marillonnet & Nicola Patron. Depositing organization: Leibniz Institute of Plant Biochemistry (IPB). Publication: A golden gate modular cloning toolbox for plants. Engler C, Youles M, Gruetzner R, Ehnert TM, Werner S, Jones JD, Patron NJ, Marillonnet S. ACS Synth Biol. 2014 Nov 21;3(11):839-43. doi: 10.1021/sb4001504. Epub 2014 Feb 20. PubMed 24933124.
Backbone
  Vector backbone: pICH41233
  Vector type: plant expression
Growth in bacteria
  Bacterial resistance: Spectinomycin, 50 μg/mL
  Growth temperature: 37°C
  Growth strain: DH5alpha
  Copy number: High Copy
Gene/Insert
  Gene/Insert name: promoter, LHB1B2 (AT2g34420, A. thaliana)
  Species: A. thaliana (mustard weed)
  Mutation: BsaI/BbsI sites removed by point-mutation
  Cloning method: Restriction Enzyme; 5′ cloning site BpiI (destroyed during cloning); 3′ cloning site BpiI (destroyed during cloning)
Terms and licenses: Academic/Nonprofit Terms; Industry Terms: Not Available to Industry
Depositor comments: insert can be released with BsaI
How to cite: pICH45131 was a gift from Sylvestre Marillonnet & Nicola Patron (Addgene plasmid # 50262 ; http://n2t.net/addgene:50262 ; RRID:Addgene_50262)
