>Addgene plasmid #50262 | pICH45131 | addgene partial sequence | sequence record 76424 | ColEterm 5'-agctgataccgctcgccgcagccgaacg-3'
AGCGGAAGAGCGCCCAATACGCAAACCGCCTCTCCCCGCGCGTTGGCCGATTCATTAATCACTCTGTGGT
CTCAGGAGTTGTTGCCGAAAACATTCAACAAAATCAATCAAAGGTATCAGTTAATATCATTGTCGACGGT
TTTATATTATTAACTTATGATCGTAAGAACTTCGTATCACTTTTTGTTTCATCTAACTGCATTGTTTTAC
ATAACATTGATATATATTTGTTTGGTAAGTGTTTCTAGTTTCACTTAAAAACTTTGTAGTTTGGCGTTCG
AAACAAACTTGATAAGAAAAAAAAGAAAATATTATTGAGAGCATGAAGTGGATTGGAATTAAAGAAAACA
AGGAAAAAGAAAAAAATAGATTGGAATAATTTCAAATATTTCTTTCCAATAATTCAAGCATTTATCTTTG
AAAATTTCCCCAAAGTTTCTTTGTGTACAAATGACAAGTGTTTTCGTTGCAGCTAAAGAATCTAGCAAAA
GCTTATGGACTAGAGAGTGACACATAGGACAAGATAACGACAATCCCAAAATCTCATAAGCCAATCACTA
AACAGATACAGATACTTCACAGATAACAAACCTTACTCTTAACATTGCTATAAAGTGGACGTATACCCCA
ACCATTTTCAATACTTGAGACCACGAAGTGGCTCTTCAGTGGACGAAAGGGCCTCGTGATACGCCTATTT
TTATAGGTTAATGTCATGATAATAATGGTTTCTTAGACGTCAGGTGGCACTTTTCGGGGAAATGTGCGCG
GAACCCCTATTTGTTTATTTTTCTAAATACATTCAAATATGTATCCGCTCATGAGACAATAACCCTGATA
AATGCTTCAATAATATTGAAAAAGGAAGAGTATGCGCTCACGCAACTGGTCCAGAACCTTGACCGAACGC
AGCGGTGGTAACGGCGCA
